>Addgene plasmid #216880 | pST39-Mega'-deltaR | addgene full sequence | sequence record 445901 | Addgene NGS Result
GAAGATTTTCAAACGTTATGTATCGATATTTTGCATCATCCGCTTACCAAATGTTTGGATGAAGAAAATG
CAAAAAGCAAAGCCGAAAAAATCATTTTAGAAGAATGTAAGAATATAGACACTGAAGAAAAGTAAAGGAG
CTTGAAAACATGAGTGAAACAAACGAAACAGGTATTTATATTTTTAGCGCCATTCAAACGGATAAAGACG
AAGAATTTGGCGCCGTGGAAGTAGAAGGAACAAAAGCTGAAACATTTTTGATTCGCTACAAAGACGCGGC
TATGGTAGCAGCTGAAGTACCGATGAAAATTTATCATCCTAATCGCCAAAATTTATTAATGCATCAAAAC
GCAGTAGCAGCGATTATGGACAAGAACGATACGGTTATTCCAATCAGCTTTGGGAATGTATTCAAATCAA
AAGAAGACGTAAAAGTTCTTTTGGAAAACCTTTATCCGCAGTTTGAAAAGCTGTTTCCAGCGATCAAAGG
AAAAATTGAAGTCGGTTTAAAAGTAATTGGGAAAAAAGAATGGCTTGAGAAAAAAGTAAACGAAAATCCT
GAACTTGAGAAAGTATCAGCATCCGTAAAAGGAAAATCAGAAGCAGCCGGTTATTATGAGCGTATTCAAC
TTGGAGGAATGGCTCAAAAGATGTTTACTTCCCTGCAAAAAGAAGTCAAGACAGATGTGTTTTCTCCGCT
TGAAGAAGCAGCGGAAGCAGCAAAAGCAAATGAGCCAACGGGCGAAACGATGCTTTTAAACGCGTCTTTC
TTAATTAACCGAGAAGATGAAGCGAAGTTTGATGAAAAAGTAAATGAAGCGCATGAAAACTGGAAAGACA
AAGCCGATTTTCATTACAGCGGTCCTTGGCCTGCTTATAATTTTGTGAACATTCGCCTAAAAGTAGAAGA
GAAATAACGTGCTTCACAAATTAGTAACCGCACCCATTAACCTTGTAGTGAAAATCGGCGAAAAAGTACA
GGAAGAAGCTGATAAACAGCTATATGACCTTCCGACGATTCAGCAAAAGCTCATTCAGCTTCAAATGATG
TTTGAGCTTGGTGAAATTCCAGAAGAAGCGTTTCAAGAAAAAGAAGATGAATTGTTAATGAGGTACGAAA
TTGCGAAACGCAGAGAAATTGAACAATGGGAAGAGCTAACACAAAAAAGAAATGAGGAATCCTAGATGGG
AGAATTACTGTATTTATACGGTTTAATTCCAACAAAAGAAGCAGCAGCCATAGAGCCGTTTCCATCTTAT
AAGGGGTTTGACGGAGAACATTCACTGTACCCAATTGCGTTTGATCAGGTGACGGCTGTAGTTTCTAAGC
TGGATGCTGACACCTATTCAGAAAAAGTGATTCAAGAAAAAATGGAGCAGGATATGAGCTGGCTGCAGGA
AAAAGCATTTCATCATCACGAAACGGTAGCCGCTTTGTACGAAGAATTTACGATCATTCCATTAAAATTT
TGCACCATTTATAAAGGTGAAGAAAGTCTGCAGGCAGCTATTGAGATTAACAAAGAAAAGATAGAGAATT
CACTGACGCTGCTTCAAGGAAATGAAGAGTGGAATGTGAAAATTTACTGTGATGATACAGAGCTTAAAAA
AGGAATCAGCGAAACGAATGAAAGCGTGAAAGCGAAAAAACAAGAAATTAGTCACTTATCACCAGGAAGA
CAGTTTTTTGAAAAGAAAAAAATAGATCAGCTGATTGAAAAAGAATTAGAGCTTCACAAAAACAAAGTGT
GTGAAGAGATACATGACAAGCTAAAAGAATTATCGCTTTATGACTCTGTTAAAAAGAATTGGAGCAAAGA
CGTAACTGGCGCAGCTGAACAGATGGCGTGGAACAGCGTGTTTCTTCTCCCGTCTCTGCAGATTACTAAG
TTCGTAAACGAAATAGAAGAGCTTCAGCAAAGGCTTGAAAATAAAGGCTGGAAGTTTGAAGTGACGGGAC
CATGGCCGCCCTATCATTTCTCGAGCTTTGCGTAAAGTGAGGAATTAACATTATGTCTCTTAAACAATCC
ATGGAGAATAAAGATATTGCTCTTATTGATATTTTAGATGTCATTTTAGATAAAGGAGTCGCCATTAAAG
GAGACTTAATCATTTCCATAGCTGGCGTCGATTTAGTGTATTTGGATTTGCGGGTGCTTATTTCTTCGGT
TGAAACGCTTGTGCAAGCAAAAGAAGGAAATCACAAACCAATCACTTCTGAACAATTTGATAAACAAAAG
GAGGAATTAATGGATGCAACCGGTCAGCCAAGCAAATGGACGAATCCACTTGGATCCTGATCAAGCTGAA
CAAGGCTTAGCGCAGCTTGTGATGACAGTTATTGAGCTATTGAGGCAAATCGTTGAACGTCATGCCATGA
GGCGGGTGGAGGGTGGAACGTTGACGGACGAACAAATTGAAAACTTAGGAATTGCACTAATGAACTTAGA
AGAAAAAATGGACGAGTTGAAAGAGGTGTTCGGTCTGGATGCAGAAGATTTAAATATTGATCTTGGACCG
CTAGGCAGCCTGCTTTAAGCGGTCAGTAGGAGGAACAGTATGGCAGTCGAACATAATATGCAGTCAAGTA
CGATTGTAGATGTGCTCGAAAAGATTTTGGATAAAGGAGTCGTTATAGCGGGGGACATCACCGTAGGAAT
TGCAGATGTCGAGCTATTAACGATAAAGATCCGCTTGATTGTGGCTTCGGTTGATAAGGCAAAAGAAATC
GGCATGGACTGGTGGGAAAATGATCCGTATCTCAGTTCAAAAGGAGCCAATAACAAAGCGCTCGAAGAAG
AAAATAAAATGCTGCATGAGCGGTTAAAAACGCTTGAAGAAAAAATAGAAACGAAACGTTAAAAACTGTA
CGCTACTTAAAAAATGGAGGGATTTACAATGGCAACTGAAACAAAATTAGATAACACACAGGCAGAAAAC
AAGGAAAATAAAAATGCGGAAAACGGTTCAAAAGAAAAGAACGGTTCAAAAGCAAGCAAAACAACAAGCA
GCGGGCCAATCAAACGAGCGGTAGCAGGAGGCATCATCGGTGCAACGATTGGATATGTATCGACTCCTGA
AAATCGAAAAAGTCTCCTTGACCGCATTGATACAGACGAATTAAAAAGCAAAGCATCTGATTTAGGAACA
AAGGTAAAAGAAAAATCAAAAAGCAGCGTGGCCAGCCTGAAAACATCTGCGGGAAGCTTGTTTAAAAAAG
ATAAAGATAAATCAAAAGATGATGAAGAAAACGTAAATTCTTCTAGTAGCGAAACAGAAGACGATAACGT
TCAAGAGTACGACGAGTTAAAAGAAGAAAATCAAACTCTTCAAGATCGCTTATCACAGCTTGAAGAAAAA
ATGAACATGCTTGTTGAGCTTAGCCTCAATAAAAATCAAGACGAAGAAGCGGAAGATACAGATTCCGACG
AAGAAGAGAACGATGAGAACGATGAAAACGATGAAAACGAGCAGGACGATGAAAACGAAGAAGAAACATC
TAAGCCACGTAAAAAGGATAAAAAAGAAGCTGAGGAAGAAGAAAGTGAAAGTGACGAAGACAGCGAGGAA
GAAGAGGAAGATTCTCGCTCAAACAAAAAAAATAAAAAAGTAAAAACAGAAGAAGAAGACGAAGATGAAA
GCGAAGAAGAAAAAAAGGAAGCGAAACCAAAAAAGTCAACAGCTAAAAAATCAAAAAATACAAAAGCAAA
GAAAAACACGGACGAAGAAGATGATGAAGCAACATCTCTTTCTAGTGAAGACGATACAACAGCCTAAGAC
GTAAAGGAGGAAAGAAAGACATGAGTACAGGCCCTTCTTTTTCAACTAAAGACAATACGCTTGAATACTT
TGTGAAAGCTTCTAATAAACACGGCTTTTCACTTGATATTTCATTAAATGTAAACGGCGCTGTGATTTCC
GGTACCATGATTTCAGCAAAAGAATACTTTGATTACTTAAGCGAAACGTTTGAAGAAGGCAGTGAAGTGG
CTCAGGCGCTAAGCGAACAATTCTCTTTAGCAAGCGAAGCGAGCGAATCAAACGGAGAAGCAGAAGCCCA
TTTTATTCATTTGAAAAATACAAAGATTTACTGTGGAGACAGTAAATCTACTCCTTCTAAAGGCAAAATC
TTTTGGAGAGGGAAAATAGCAGAAGTAGACGGGTTTTTCTTAGGAAAGATTTCTGATGCAAAATCAACGA
GTAAAAAGAGTTCATAAAAAACGGCGGGGTGATTGCCCCGCCGTTTTTTAGTGATGTGATGAGATGTGCA
GCTTCTTTTTTCGATACATGAGCGGAGTCATCTTCATTTCTTTTCGAAACTGATTAATAAAATAGCTTGT
ACTATTAAACCCTACTTGATAGGCGACTTCCGTCACATTTGCTTCTGCTTGCTGCAGTCCGGATTCGCGA
ACGCGTCTCGAGAGATCCGGCTGCTAACAAAGCCCGAAAGGAAGCTGAGTTGGCTGCTGCCACCGCTGAG
CAATAACTAGCATAACCCCTTGGGGCCTCTAAACGGGTCTTGAGGGGTTTTTTGCTGAAAGGAGGAACTA
TATCCGACTAGTAGCCCGCCTAATGAGCGGGCTTTTTTTTAATTCCCCTATTTGTTTATTTTTCTAAATA
CATTCAAATATGTATCCGCTCATGAGACAATAACCCTGATAAATGCTTCAATAATATTGAAAAAGGAAGA
GTATGAGTATTCAACATTTCCGTGTCGCCCTTATTCCCTTTTTTGCGGCATTTTGCCTTCCTGTTTTTGC
TCACCCAGAAACGCTCGTGAAAGTAAAAGACGCAGAGGACCAATTGGGGGCACGAGTGGGATACATAGAA
CTGGACTTGAATAGCGGTAAAATCCTTGAGAGTTTTCGCCCTGAAGAGCGTTTTCCAATGATGAGCACTT
TCAAAGTTCTGCTATGTGGAGCAGTATTATCCCGTGTAGATGCGGGGCAAGAGCAACTCGGACGACGAAT
ACACTATTCGCAGAATGACTTGGTTGAATACTCCCCAGTGACAGAAAAGCACCTTACGGACGGAATGACG
GTAAGAGAATTATGTAGTGCCGCCATAACGATGAGTGATAACACTGCGGCGAACTTACTTCTGACAACCA
TCGGTGGACCGAAGGAATTAACCGCTTTTTTGCACAATATGGGAGACCATGTAACTCGCCTTGACCGTTG
GGAACCAGAACTGAATGAAGCCATACCAAACGACGAGCGAGACACCACAATGCCTGCGGCAATGGCAACA
ACATTACGCAAACTATTAACTGGCGAACTACTTACTCTGGCTTCACGGCAACAATTAATAGACTGGCTTG
AAGCGGATAAAGTTGCAGGACCACTACTGCGTTCGGCACTTCCTGCTGGCTGGTTTATTGCTGATAAATC
TGGGGCAGGAGAGCGTGGTTCACGGGGTATCATTGCCGCACTTGGACCAGATGGTAAGCCTTCCCGTATC
GTAGTTATCTACACGACGGGTAGTCAGGCAACTATGGACGAACGAAATAGACAGATTGCTGAAATAGGGG
CTTCACTGATTAAGCATTGGTAAACCGATACAATTAAAGGCTCCTTTTGGAGCCTTTTTTTTTGGACGGA
CCGGTAGAAAAGATCAAAGGATCTTCTTGAGATCCTTTTTTTCTGCGCGTAATCTGCTGCTTGCAAACAA
AAAAACCACCGCTACCAGCGGTGGTTTGTTTGCCGGATCAAGAGCTACCAACTCTTTTTCCGAAGGTAAC
TGGCTTCAGCAGAGCGCAGATACCAAATACTGTCCTTCTAGTGTAGCCGTAGTTAGGCCACCACTTCAAG
AACTCTGTAGCACCGCCTACATACCTCGCTCTGCTAATCCTGTTACCAGTGGCTGCTGCCAGTGGCGATA
AGTCGTGTCTTACCGGGTTGGACTCAAGACGATAGTTACCGGATAAGGCGCAGCGGTCGGGCTGAACGGG
GGGTTCGTGCACACAGCCCAGCTTGGAGCGAACGACCTACACCGAACTGAGATACCTACAGCGTGAGCTA
TGAGAAAGCGCCACGCTTCCCGAAGGGAGAAAGGCGGACAGGTATCCGGTAAGCGGCAGGGTCGGAACAG
GAGAGCGCACGAGGGAGCTTCCAGGGGGAAACGCCTGGTATCTTTATAGTCCTGTCGGGTTTCGCCACCT
CTGACTTGAGCGTCGATTTTTGTGATGCTCGTCAGGGGGGCGGAGCCTATGGAAAAACGCCAGCAACGCG
GCCTTTTTACGGTTCCTGGCCTTTTGCTGGCCTTTTGCTCACATGTTCTTTCCTGCGTTATCCCCTGATT
CTGTGGATAACCGTATTACCGCCTTTGAGTGAGCTGATACCGCTCGCCGCAGCCGAACGACCGAGCGCAG
CGAGTCAGTGAGCGAGGAAGCGGAAGAGCGCCTGATGCGGTATTTTCTCCTTACGCATCTGTGCGGTATT
TCACACCGCAATGGTGCACTCTCAGTACAATCTGCTCTGATGCCGCATAGTTAAGCCAGTATACACTCCG
CTATCGCTACGTGACTGGGTCATGGCTGCGCCCCGACACCCGCCAACACCCGCTGACGCGCCCTGACGGG
CTTGTCTGCTCCCGGCATCCGCTTACAGACAAGCTGTGACCGTCTCCGGGAGCTGCATGTGTCAGAGGTT
TTCACCGTCATCACCGAAACGCGCGAGGCAGCTGCGGTAAAGCTCATCAGCGTGGTCGTGAAGCGATTCA
CAGATGTCTGCCTGTTCATCCGCGTCCAGCTCGTTGAGTTTCTCCAGAAGCGTTAATGTCTGGCTTCTGA
TAAAGCGGGCCATGTTAAGGGCGGTTTTTTCCTGTTTGGTCACTGATGCCTCCGTGTAAGGGGGATTTCT
GTTCATGGGGTAATGATACCGATGAAACGAGAGAGGATGCTCACGATACGGGTTACTGATGATGAACATG
CCCGGTTACTGGAACGTTGTGAGGGTAAACAACTGGCGGTATGGATGCGGCGGGACCAGAGAAAAATCAC
TCAGGGTCAATGCCAGCGCTTCGTTAATACAGATGTAGGTGTTGGCACCATGCATCGATCCCGCGAAATT
AATACGACTCACTATAGGGAGACCACAACGGTTTCCCTCTAGAGATAGCTTAGCGATGTGAAAGAAGCTG
GAGAAAACTTTCAAGAAAAAGTTTCTTCTTCAGACGATAAAGAGAAGTCAAAAAATAAGCGGAAAATAAA
AGGCGTAAATCAGATTAAAAAAGCAACGGATATTAAAAGCTCTACTAAGATTAAAAGTTCTAATGATATT
AAATCATCTACAGATTTAAAAACAATGGGATCATAAGCGAAAGGAGAAATGAGATATGTCTATTCAAAAA
AGTACTAATAGTTCAAGTTTAGCAGAAGTCATTGACCGTATTTTAGATAAAGGAATTGTTATTGATGCTT
TTGCAAGAGTTTCTGTTGTAGGAATTGAAATTTTAACGATTGAAGCGCGAGTGGTTATTGCCAGTGTTGA
TACATGGTTACGCTATGCAGAAGCAGTAGGGCTTCTTCGTGACGACGTAGAAGAAAACGGTCTTCCTGAA
CGTTCAAATTCAAGTGAAGGGCAGCCGCGTTTTAGTATTTAATATGAAGTGGTATGGAACCTTCCTTTTT
TGAGGGTGGTTCCAGCTTTCAGGAGGAACGTAAAAATGACCGTCTTAACAGACAAAAGGAAAAAAGGCAG
TGGAGCTTTTATACAAGATGACGAGACAAAAGAGGTTCTTTCAAGAGCGCTGAGCTATTTAAAATCCGGC
TATTCCATTCATTTTACAGGTCCTGCCGGCGGAGGCAAAACCTCTTTAGCGCGAGCGCTTGCTAAAAAGA
GAAAGCGTCCTGTAATGCTGATGCACGGGAATCACGAGCTCAACAACAAAGATTTAATTGGCGATTTTAC
GGGATACACGAGCAAAAAAGTAATCGACCAGTACGTTCGTTCTGTCTATAAAAAAGATGAACAGGTGAGT
GAAAACTGGCAGGATGGCCGATTGCTTGAAGCTGTAAAAAATGGCTATACGCTGATTTACGACGAATTTA
CTCGTTCTAAGCCTGCGACGAATAATATCTTTCTATCGATATTAGAAGAAGGCGTGCTGCCGCTGTATGG
AGTAAAAATGACCGATCCTTTTGTGCGCGTGCATCCCGATTTCCGCGTCATCTTCACAAGCAATCCAGCT
GAGTATGCCGGCGTATATGATACGCAAGATGCGCTTCTCGACAGGTTAATTACCATGTTTATTGATTATA
AAGACATCGACAGAGAGACAGCGATTTTAACGGAGAAAACGGACGTAGAAGAAGATGAAGCGCGCACAAT
TGTAACGCTCGTAGCAAACGTGCGAAACCGCTCTGGAGACGAAAACAGCAGCGGACTTAGCCTGCGGGCT
TCGCTTATGATCGCTACCCTTGCCACGCAGCAAGACATTCCTATCGATGGAAGTGAC
Features (pLannotate 1.2.2; 15 found; start..end, strand, type, name):
   1356..1372    +  5'UTR          OsADH 5'-UTR (fragment): translational enhancer from the 5'-UTR of the Oryza sativa alcohol dehydrogenase gene (Sugio et al., 2008)
   2013..2297    +  CDS            gvpS: GVPS_BACME - Protein inferred from homology: Swiss-Prot protein existence level 3. Gas vesicles are small, hollow, gas filled protein structures that are found in several microbial planktonic microorganisms. They allow the positioning of the organism at the favorable depth for growth (By similarity). From Bacillus megaterium.
   2560..2859    +  CDS            gvpJ: GVPJ_BACME - Protein inferred from homology: Swiss-Prot protein existence level 3. Gas vesicles are small, hollow, gas filled protein structures that are found in several microbial planktonic microorganisms. They allow the positioning of the organism at the favorable depth for growth. This protein could be important for the shape determination of the gas vesicle. From Bacillus megaterium.
   4278..4397    -  CDS            ydeC (fragment): YDEC_BACSU - Protein predicted: Swiss-Prot protein existence level 4. From Bacillus subtilis (strain 168).
   4430..4479    +  CDS            SET1 (fragment): solubility-enhancement tag derived from T7 phage gene 10B
   4487..4534    +  terminator     T7 terminator: transcription terminator for bacteriophage T7 RNA polymerase
   4601..4692    +  promoter       AmpR promoter: bla
   4693..5550    +  CDS            bla: BLAT_ECOLX - Experimental evidence at protein level: Swiss-Prot protein existence level 1. TEM-type are the most prevalent beta-lactamases in enterobacteria; they hydrolyze the beta-lactam bond in susceptible beta-lactam antibiotics, thus conferring resistance to penicillins and cephalosporins. TEM-3 and TEM-4 are capable of hydrolyzing cefotaxime and ceftazidime. TEM-5 is capable of hydrolyzing ceftazidime. TEM-6 is capable of hydrolyzing ceftazidime and aztreonam. TEM-8/CAZ-2, TEM- 16/CAZ-7 and TEM-24/CAZ-6 are markedly active against ceftazidime. IRT- 4 shows resistance to beta-lactamase in
   5557..5596    +  terminator     fd terminator: central terminator from bacteriophage fd (Otsuka and Kunisawa, 1982)
   5627..6215    +  rep_origin     ori: high-copy-number ColE1/pMB1/pBR322/pUC origin of replication
   6401..6540    -  misc_feature   bom: basis of mobility region from pBR322
   6642..6833    -  CDS            rop: Rop protein, which maintains plasmids at low copy number; rop
   6873..6983    +  CDS            mbeC (fragment): MBEC_ECOLX - Experimental evidence at protein level: Swiss-Prot protein existence level 1. Required for efficient mobilization of ColE1 plasmid and is thus essential to promote the specific transfer of the plasmid during conjugation. Probably functions by inducing DNA bending, helping the MbeA relaxase to melt the DNA around the nic site and cleave the phosphodiester bond. Binds specifically double-stranded DNA (dsDNA) containing the ColE1 oriT but does not recognize the inverted repeat (IR). From Escherichia coli.
   7070..7088    +  promoter       T7 promoter: promoter for bacteriophage T7 RNA polymerase
   7336..7599    +  CDS            gvpB: GVPB_BACME - Protein inferred from homology: Swiss-Prot protein existence level 3. Gas vesicles are small, hollow, gas filled protein structures that are found in several microbial planktonic microorganisms. They allow the positioning of the organism at the favorable depth for growth. GvpA type proteins form the essential core of the structure. From Bacillus megaterium.
