[The description below was written by a language model from this plasmid's Addgene catalogue record and pLannotate feature annotations shown in this document.]
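Description:
pST39-Mega'-deltaR is a bacterial expression plasmid built on the pST39 backbone, a T7-driven vector designed for polycistronic expression in E. coli. It carries a variant of the Priestia (formerly Bacillus) megaterium gas vesicle gene cluster, called Mega' in the record, in which GvpR has been knocked out. The plasmid is selected with ampicillin through the bla (TEM beta-lactamase) gene under its own promoter. It replicates from a ColE1/pMB1-type origin and also carries the pBR322 bom region and the rop gene, which restrains copy number. This fits the catalogue listing of the plasmid as low copy.

In the 8,457 nt sequenced record, a T7 promoter lies upstream of the gas vesicle genes and a T7 terminator lies at the far end of the cluster, so the operon is transcribed as one unit by T7 RNA polymerase in a suitable host. The automated annotation recognises only three of the cluster's reading frames: gvpB, the GvpA-type protein that forms the core of the gas vesicle shell, gvpS, and gvpJ. Large unannotated stretches lie between and after these, and they presumably hold the other cluster genes, but the record does not list them. It also does not state how GvpR was knocked out or how Mega' differs from the native cluster. Short fragment matches to OsADH 5'-UTR, ydeC, SET1 and mbeC are probably incidental hits or backbone remnants rather than designed parts.

The insert was assembled by Gibson cloning. The associated work concerns gas vesicle assembly, studied through systematic protein-protein interaction analysis, so this construct most likely serves as one of a set of single-gene deletions for testing how loss of GvpR affects gas vesicle formation in a heterologous bacterial host.
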