Addgene plasmid #216880: pST39-Mega'-deltaR
Purpose: Mega' with knockout of GvpR
Depositing lab: George Lu. Depositing organization: Rice University. Publication: Elucidating the assembly of gas vesicles by systematic protein-protein interaction analysis. Iburg M, Anderson AP, Wong VT, Anton ED, He A, Lu GJ. EMBO J. 2024 Oct;43(19):4156-4172. doi: 10.1038/s44318-024-00178-2. Epub 2024 Sep 3. PubMed 39227754.
Backbone
  Vector backbone: pST39
  Vector type: Bacterial Expression
Growth in bacteria
  Bacterial resistance: Ampicillin, 100 μg/mL
  Growth temperature: 30°C
  Growth strain: DH5alpha
  Copy number: Low Copy
Gene/Insert
  Gene/Insert name: Mega' with knockout of GvpR
  Species: Synthetic; Priestia megaterium
  Cloning method: Gibson Cloning
Terms and licenses: Academic/Nonprofit Terms; Industry Terms: Not Available to Industry
Depositor comments: Please visit https://www.biorxiv.org/content/10.1101/2023.07.23.550228v1 for bioRxiv preprint.
How to cite: pST39-Mega'-deltaR was a gift from George Lu (Addgene plasmid # 216880 ; http://n2t.net/addgene:216880 ; RRID:Addgene_216880)
